Addgene plasmid #236916: pBiT4.2-C [HiBiT-IRES-luc2/TK/Blast] Vector
Purpose: Express HiBiT-IRES-luc2 in Mammalian Cells under a TK promoter
Depositing lab: Promega Corporation.
Backbone
  Vector backbone: pBiT4.3-C [HiBiT-luc2/TK/Blast] Vector
  Vector type: Mammalian Expression
  Selectable markers: Blasticidin
Growth in bacteria
  Bacterial resistance: Kanamycin, 50 μg/mL
  Growth temperature: 37°C
  Growth strain: DH5alpha
  Copy number: Low Copy
Gene/Insert
  Gene/Insert name: IRES
  Species: H. sapiens (human)
  Mutation: None
  Promoter: TK
  Tag / fusion protein: HiBiT (N terminal on backbone)
  Cloning method: Other
Terms and licenses: Academic/Nonprofit Terms; Industry Terms
How to cite: pBiT4.2-C [HiBiT-IRES-luc2/TK/Blast] Vector was a gift from Promega Corporation (Addgene plasmid # 236916)
