[The description below was written by a language model from this plasmid's Addgene catalogue record and pLannotate feature annotations shown in this document.]
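Description:
pBiT4.2-C [HiBiT-IRES-luc2/TK/Blast] Vector is a 6.4 kb mammalian expression plasmid derived from the related pBiT4.3-C [HiBiT-luc2/TK/Blast] backbone by insertion of an IRES. In bacteria it replicates from a ColE1/pUC-type origin (the feature table calls it high-copy, while the catalogue entry lists the plasmid as low copy). Bacterial selection is with kanamycin, through an EM7-driven neo/nptII gene. A single loxP site lies just upstream of this cassette; the record does not explain its purpose. For selection in mammalian cells, a separate cassette on the opposite strand expresses blasticidin S deaminase from the SV40 enhancer/early promoter and ends in a synthetic poly(A) signal.

The main transcription unit is driven by the herpes simplex virus thymidine kinase promoter, a comparatively weak constitutive promoter often chosen to keep expression modest. Between the promoter and the EMCV IRES is an unannotated stretch of about 250 nt. Judging from the vector name, this region presumably holds the cloning region and the HiBiT coding sequence, but the small HiBiT peptide was not detected by the annotation software. The "-C" in the name suggests that a gene of interest is tagged at its C terminus, whereas the catalogue field describes the tag as N-terminal on the backbone, and the record does not resolve this. Downstream, the IRES directs cap-independent translation of firefly luciferase (synthetic luc2) from the same transcript, followed by an SV40 poly(A) region. A second SV40 poly(A) upstream of the TK promoter likely limits read-through transcription.

This bicistronic layout would let a HiBiT-tagged protein be quantified by complementation with LgBiT, while luc2 from the same mRNA serves as an internal normalisation signal. No gene of interest is present in the deposited plasmid.
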