Features (pLannotate 1.2.2; 15 found; start..end, strand, type, name):
     24..105     -  polyA_signal   SV40 poly(A) signal: SV40 polyadenylation signal
    128..211     -  CDS            large T antigen (fragment): large T antigen from SV40 (simian virus 40)
    222..973     +  promoter       HSV TK promoter: herpes simplex virus thymidine kinase promoter
   1224..1775    +  misc_feature   IRES: internal ribosome entry site (IRES) of the encephalomyocarditis virus (EMCV)
   1775..3427    +  CDS            luciferase: firefly luciferase synthetic luc2 version of the luciferase gene
   3463..3490    +  CDS            SET1 (fragment): solubility-enhancement tag derived from T7 phage gene 10B
   3516..3637    -  polyA_signal   SV40 poly(A) signal: SV40 polyadenylation signal
   3660..3728    -  CDS            large T antigen (fragment): large T antigen from SV40 (simian virus 40)
   3752..3785    +  protein_bind   loxP: Cre-mediated recombination occurs in the 8-bp core sequence (GCATACAT). Cre recombinase
   3795..3842    +  promoter       EM7 promoter: synthetic bacterial promoter&nbsp
   3874..4665    +  CDS            neo: KKA2_KLEPN - Also known as kan, nptII. Experimental evidence at protein level: Swiss-Prot protein existence level 1. Resistance to kanamycin, neomycin, paromomycin, ribostamycin, butirosin and gentamicin B. From Klebsiella pneumoniae.
   4826..5414    -  rep_origin     ori: high-copy-number ColE1/pMB1/pBR322/pUC origin of replication
   5540..5588    -  polyA_signal   poly(A) signal: synthetic polyadenylation signal
   5612..6010    -  CDS            BSD: blasticidin S deaminase; Aspergillus terreus BSD; confers resistance to blasticidin
   6041..6398    -  promoter       SV40 promoter: SV40 enhancer and early promoter
>Addgene plasmid #236916 | pBiT4.2-C [HiBiT-IRES-luc2/TK/Blast] Vector | addgene full sequence | sequence record 473400 | Addgene NGS Result
AAGACGCGTTAATTAAGACGTCGGCAGTGAAAAAAATGCTTTATTTGTGAAATTTGTGATGCTATTGCTT
TATTTGTAACCATTATAAGCTGCAATAAACAAGTTAACAACAACAATTGCATTCATTTTATGTTTCAGGT
TCAGGGGGAGGTGTGGGAGGTTTTTTAAAGCAAGTAAAACCTCTACAAATGTGGTATGGCTGATTATGAT
CCGCGGCCGCAAATGAGTCTTCGGACCTCGCGGGGGCCGCTTAAGCGGTGGTTAGGGTTTGTCTGACGCG
GGGGGAGGGGGAAGGAACGAAACACTCTCATTCGGAGGCGGCTCGGGGTTTGGTCTTGGTGGCCACGGGC
ACGCAGAAGAGCGCCGCGATCCTCTTAAGCACCCCCCCGCCCTCCGTGGAGGCGGGGGTTTGGTCGGCGG
GTGGTAACTGGCGGGCCGCTGACTCGGGCGGGTCGCGCGCCCCAGAGTGTGACCTTTTCGGTCTGCTCGC
AGACCCCCGGGCGGCGCCGCCGCGGCGGCGACGGGCTCGCTGGGTCCTAGGCTCCATGGGGACCGTATAC
GTGGACAGGCTCTGGAGCATCCGCACGACTGCGGTGATATTACCGGAGACCTTCTGCGGGACGAGCCGGG
TCACGCGGCTGACGCGGAGCGTCCGTTGGGCGACAAACACCAGGACGGGGCACAGGTACACTATCTTGTC
ACCCGGAGGCGCGAGGGACTGCAGGAGCTTCAGGGAGTGGCGCAGCTGCTTCATCCCCGTGGCCCGTTGC
TCGCGTTTGCTGGCGGTGTCCCCGGAAGAAATATATTTGCATGTCTTTAGTTCTATGATGACACAAACCC
CGCCCAGCGTCTTGTCATTGGCGAAGTCGAACACGCAGATGCAGTCGGGGCGGCGCGGTCCCAGGTCCAC
TTCGCATATTAAGGTGACGCGTGTGGCCTCGAACACCGAGCGACCCTGCAGCGACCCGCTTAAAAGCTTG
GCAATCCGGTACTGTTGGTAAAGCCACCGCTAGCGATCGCAACAAGCTTCGGGAAGATCTGGAGCTAGCG
GCGGGGGATCCGGTGGGAATTCTGGCTCGAGCGGTGGGAGCTCCGGTGTGAGCGGCTGGCGGCTGTTCAA
GAAGATTAGCTGACCGACCAAGCGACGCCCAACCTGCCATCACGGACCACAACGGTTTCCCTCTAGCGGG
ATCAATTCCGCCCCTCTCCCTCCCTCCCCCCTAACGTTACTGGCCGAAGCCGCTTGGAATAAGGCCGGTG
TGCGTTTGTCTATATGTTATTTTCCACCATATTGCCGTCTTTTGGCAATGTGAGGGCCCGGAAACCTGGC
CCTGTCTTCTTGACGAGCATTCCTAGGGGTCTTTCCCCTCTCGCCAAAGGAATGCAAGGTCTGTTGAATG
TCGTGAAGGAAGCAGTTCCTCTGGAAGCTTCTTGAAGACAAACAACGTCTGTAGCGACCCTTTGCAGGCA
GCGGAACCCCCCACCTGGCGACAGGTGCCTCTGCGGCCAAAAGCCACGTGTATAAGATACACCTGCAAAG
GCGGCACAACCCCAGTGCCACGTTGTGAGTTGGATAGTTGTGGAAAGAGTCAAATGGCTCTCCTCAAGCG
TATTCAACAAGGGGCTGAAGGATGCCCAGAAGGTACCCCATTGTATGGGATCTGATCTGGGGCCTCGGTG
CACATGCTTTACATGTGTTTAGTCGAGGTTAAAAAACGTCTAGGCCCCCCGAACCACGGGGACGTGGTTT
TCCTTTGAAAAACACGATGATAATATGGAAGATGCCAAAAACATTAAGAAGGGCCCAGCGCCATTCTACC
CACTCGAAGACGGGACCGCCGGCGAGCAGCTGCACAAAGCCATGAAGCGCTACGCCCTGGTGCCCGGCAC
CATCGCCTTTACCGACGCACATATCGAGGTGGACATTACCTACGCCGAGTACTTCGAGATGAGCGTTCGG
CTGGCAGAAGCTATGAAGCGCTATGGGCTGAATACAAACCATCGGATCGTGGTGTGCAGCGAGAATAGCT
TGCAGTTCTTCATGCCCGTGTTGGGTGCCCTGTTCATCGGTGTGGCTGTGGCCCCAGCTAACGACATCTA
CAACGAGCGCGAGCTGCTGAACAGCATGGGCATCAGCCAGCCCACCGTCGTATTCGTGAGCAAGAAAGGG
CTGCAAAAGATCCTCAACGTGCAAAAGAAGCTACCGATCATACAAAAGATCATCATCATGGATAGCAAGA
CCGACTACCAGGGCTTCCAAAGCATGTACACCTTCGTGACTTCCCATTTGCCACCCGGCTTCAACGAGTA
CGACTTCGTGCCCGAGAGCTTCGACCGGGACAAAACCATCGCCCTGATCATGAACAGTAGTGGCAGTACC
GGATTGCCCAAGGGCGTAGCCCTACCGCACCGCACCGCTTGTGTCCGATTCAGTCATGCCCGCGACCCCA
TCTTCGGCAACCAGATCATCCCCGACACCGCTATCCTCAGCGTGGTGCCATTTCACCACGGCTTCGGCAT
GTTCACCACGCTGGGCTACTTGATCTGCGGCTTTCGGGTCGTGCTCATGTACCGCTTCGAGGAGGAGCTA
TTCTTGCGCAGCTTGCAAGACTATAAGATTCAATCTGCCCTGCTGGTGCCCACACTATTTAGCTTCTTCG
CTAAGAGCACTCTCATCGACAAGTACGACCTAAGCAACTTGCACGAGATCGCCAGCGGCGGGGCGCCGCT
CAGCAAGGAGGTAGGTGAGGCCGTGGCCAAACGCTTCCACCTACCAGGCATCCGCCAGGGCTACGGCCTG
ACAGAAACAACCAGCGCCATTCTGATCACCCCCGAAGGGGACGACAAGCCTGGCGCAGTAGGCAAGGTGG
TGCCCTTCTTCGAGGCTAAGGTGGTGGACTTGGACACCGGTAAGACACTGGGTGTGAACCAGCGCGGCGA
GCTGTGCGTCCGTGGCCCCATGATCATGAGCGGCTACGTTAACAACCCCGAGGCTACAAACGCTCTCATC
GACAAGGACGGCTGGCTGCACAGCGGCGACATCGCCTACTGGGACGAGGACGAGCACTTCTTCATCGTGG
ACCGGCTGAAGAGCCTGATCAAATACAAGGGCTACCAGGTAGCCCCAGCCGAACTGGAGAGCATCCTGCT
GCAACACCCCAACATCTTCGACGCCGGGGTCGCCGGCCTGCCCGACGACGATGCCGGCGAGCTGCCCGCC
GCAGTCGTCGTGCTGGAACACGGTAAAACCATGACCGAGAAGGAGATCGTGGACTATGTGGCCAGCCAGG
TTACAACCGCCAAGAAGCTGCGCGGTGGTGTTGTGTTCGTGGACGAGGTGCCTAAAGGACTGACCGGCAA
GTTGGACGCCCGCAAGATCCGCGAGATTCTCATTAAGGCCAAGAAGGGCGGCAAGATCGCCGTGTAAGTT
TAAACGGCCGCGACTCTAGACTGCAGGCATGCAAGCTGATTTGGCTGCTGCCACCGCTGAGCAAGGCCGC
TTCGAGCAGACATGATAAGATACATTGATGAGTTTGGACAAACCACAACTAGAATGCAGTGAAAAAAATG
CTTTATTTGTGAAATTTGTGATGCTATTGCTTTATTTGTAACCATTATAAGCTGCAATAAACAAGTTAAC
AACAACAATTGCATTCATTTTATGTTTCAGGTTCAGGGGGAGATGTGGGAGGTTTTTTTAAGCAAGTAAA
ACCTCTACAAATGTGGTAAAATCTTAATTAAGACTTCTAATATAACTTCGTATAGCATACATTATACGAA
GTTATGGTTCCACTGTTGACAATTAATCATCGGCATAGTATATCGGCATAGTATAATACGACAAGGTGAG
GAACTAAACCCAGGAGGCAGATCATGATTGAACAAGATGGATTGCACGCAGGTTCTCCGGCCGCTTGGGT
GGAGAGGCTATTCGGCTATGACTGGGCACAACAGACAATCGGCTGCTCTGATGCCGCCGTGTTCCGGCTG
TCAGCGCAGGGGCGCCCGGTTCTTTTTGTCAAGACCGACCTGTCCGGTGCCCTGAATGAACTGCAGGACG
AGGCAGCGCGGCTATCGTGGCTGGCCACGACGGGCGTTCCTTGCGCAGCTGTGCTCGACGTTGTCACTGA
AGCGGGAAGGGACTGGCTGCTATTGGGCGAAGTGCCGGGGCAGGATCTCCTGTCATCTCACCTTGCTCCT
GCCGAGAAAGTATCCATCATGGCTGATGCAATGCGGCGGCTGCATACGCTTGATCCGGCTACCTGCCCAT
TCGACCACCAAGCGAAACATCGCATCGAGCGAGCACGTACTCGGATGGAAGCCGGTCTTGTCGATCAGGA
TGATCTGGACGAAGAGCATCAGGGGCTCGCGCCAGCCGAACTGTTCGCCAGGCTCAAGGCGCGCATGCCC
GACGGCGAGGATCTCGTCGTGACCCATGGCGATGCCTGCTTGCCGAATATCATGGTGGAAAATGGCCGCT
TTTCTGGATTCATCGACTGTGGCCGGCTGGGTGTGGCGGACCGCTATCAGGACATAGCGTTGGCTACCCG
TGATATTGCTGAAGAGCTTGGCGGCGAATGGGCTGACCGCTTCCTCGTGCTTTACGGTATCGCCGCTCCC
GATTCGCAGCGCATCGCCTTCTATCGCCTTCTTGACGAGTTCTTCTGATTCGAAATGACCGACCAAGCGA
CGCCCAACCGGTATCAGCTCACTCAAAGGCGGTAATACGGTTATCCACAGAATCAGGGGATAACGCAGGA
AAGAACATGTGAGCAAAAGGCCAGCAAAAGGCCAGGAACCGTAAAAAGGCCGCGTTGCTGGCGTTTTTCC
ATAGGCTCCGCCCCCCTGACGAGCATCACAAAAATCGACGCTCAAGTCAGAGGTGGCGAAACCCGACAGG
ACTATAAAGATACCAGGCGTTTCCCCCTGGAAGCTCCCTCGTGCGCTCTCCTGTTCCGACCCTGCCGCTT
ACCGGATACCTGTCCGCCTTTCTCCCTTCGGGAAGCGTGGCGCTTTCTCATAGCTCACGCTGTAGGTATC
TCAGTTCGGTGTAGGTCGTTCGCTCCAAGCTGGGCTGTGTGCACGAACCCCCCGTTCAGCCCGACCGCTG
CGCCTTATCCGGTAACTATCGTCTTGAGTCCAACCCGGTAAGACACGACTTATCGCCACTGGCAGCAGCC
ACTGGTAACAGGATTAGCAGAGCGAGGTATGTAGGCGGTGCTACAGAGTTCTTGAAGTGGTGGCCTAACT
ACGGCTACACTAGAAGGACAGTATTTGGTATCTGCGCTCTGCTGAAGCCAGTTACCTTCGGAAAAAGAGT
TGGTAGCTCTTGATCCGGCAAACAAACCACCGCTGGTAGCGGTGGTTTTTTTGTTTGCAAGCAGCAGATT
ACGCGCAGAAAAAAAGGATTTCAAGAAGATCCTTTGATCTTTTCTACGGGGTCTGACGCTCAGTGGAACG
AAAACTCACGTTAAGGGATTTTGGTCATGAGATTATCAAAAAGGATCTTCACCTAGATCCTTTTATAGTC
CGGAATCGTCACACAAAAAACCAACACACAGATGTAATGAAAATAAAGATATTTTATTGCGGCCATCGTG
ATGGCTAGAGTTTAGCCCTCCCACACATAACCAGAGGGCAGCAATTCACGAATCCCAACTGCCGTCGGCT
GTCCATCACTGTCCTTCACTATGGCTTTGATCCCAGGATGCAGATCGAGAAGCACCTGTCGGCACCGTCC
GCAGGGGCTCAAGATGCCCCTGTTCTCATTTCCGATCGCGACGATACAAGTCAGGTTGCCAGCTGCCGCA
GCAGCAGCAGTGCCCAGCACCACGAGTTCTGCACAAGGTCCCCCAGTAAAATGATATACATTGACACCAG
TGAAGATGCGGCCGTCGCTAGAGAGAGCTGCGCTGGCGACGCTGTAGTCTTCAGAGATGGGGATGCTGTT
GATTGTAGCCGTTGCTCTTTCAATGAGGGTGGATTCTTCTTGAGACAAAGGCTTGGCCATGGTGGCGCTA
GTGTCAGAAGAATCGAGCTTTTTGCAAAAGCCTAGGCCTCCAAAAAAGCCTCCTCACTACTTCTGGAATA
GCTCAGAGGCCGAGGCGGCCTCGGCCTCTGCATAAATAAAAAAAATTAGTCAGCCATGGGGCGGAGAATG
GGCGGAACTGGGCGGAGTTAGGGGCGGGATGGGCGGAGTTAGGGGCGGGACTATGGTTGCTGACTAATTG
AGATGCATGCTTTGCATACTTCTGCCTGCTGGGGAGCCTGGGGACTTTCCACACCTGGTTGCTGACTAAT
TGAGATGCATGCTTTGCATACTTCTGCCTGCTGGGGAGCCTGGGGACTTTCCACACCCTAACTGACACAC
ATTCCACAGCTGGTTCTTTCCGCCTCAGAAGGTACCTAACCAAGTTCCTCTTTCAGAGGTTATTTCAGGC
CATGGTGCTGCGC
